>Addgene plasmid #199950 | YP9 | addgene full sequence | sequence record 416172 | Addgene NGS Result
ATTTTTTTTTTGTCTCCCGCGCCACAGAGGGGCGGGGGCGGTGACTGAAATTTTTTTTGACAAGTCAAGT
CAGGAAAAAAAAATATAAAAGGGCGCTGCGTAAGGAGTGCTGCCAGGTGGTTTTTTAAGAAATCAAAAGA
ATAATTTTTAAGTAACTAACTTAAAGAGGAGAAAGGTACCATGGTCAGTGTCATCAAAGAAGAAATGAAG
ATCAAGTTGCACATGGAAGGTAACGTTAATGGTCATGCCTTTGTTATTGAAGGTGATGGTAAAGGTAAAC
CATACGATGGTACTCAAACTTTGAACTTGACTGTCAAAGAAGGTGCTCCATTGCCATTCTCTTACGATAT
TTTGACTAACGCCTTCCAATACGGTAATAGAGCTTTTACTAAGTACCCAGCCGATATCCCAGATTACTTT
AAGCAAACTTTTCCAGAAGGTTACTCCTGGGAAAGAACTATGTCTTACGAAGATAACGCTATCTGCAACG
TCAGATCCGAAATTTCTATGGAAGGTGATTGCTTCATCTACAAGATCAGATTCGATGGTAAGAACTTTCC
ACCAAATGGTCCAGTCATGCAAAAAAAGACTTTGAAGTGGGAACCATCCACCGAAATGATGTATGTTAGA
GATGGTTTCTTGATGGGTGATGTCAATATGGCTTTGTTGTTGGAAGGTGGTGGTCATCATAGATGTGATT
TCAAGACTTCTTACAAGGCCAAGAAGGTTGTTCAATTGCCAGATGCTCATAAGATCGATCACAGAATCGA
AATCTTGTCCCACGATAGAGATTACTCCAAGGTTAAGTTGTACGAAAACGCTGTTGCTAGAAACTCTTTG
TTGCCATCTCAAGCTTCTAAGTAACATGTAATTAGTTATGTCACGCTTACATTCACGCCCTCCCCCCACA
TCCGCTCTAACCGAAAAGGAAGGAGTTAGACAACCTGAAGTCTAGGTCCCTATTTATTTTTTTATAGTTA
TGTTAGTATTAAGAACGTTATTTATATTTCAAATTTTTCTTTTTTTTCTGTACAGACGCGTGTACGCATG
TAACATTATACTGAAAACCTTGCTTGAGAAGGTTTTGGGACGCTCGAAGGCTTTGTGGAGGTCGACACGA
GCGACTGAGTTCGGACGTCACGACCTGCCTGGATATCGTGCACCGCTCGTGCACTGACGTCATGATCGAC
GAGTCGCACAGAGGCCTCTGACACTGACTCGACCTGACTAGCGTCGAGCAGTGACGACCTGCCCGGGCAC
AGCAACTGTGCCACTCGTCTGATCCGTCGTCCCATCGGCTGAATCGATGCCTCGTCCCCGCCGGGTCACC
CGGCCAGCGACATGGAGGCCCAGAATACCCTCCTTGACAGTCTTGACGTGCGCAGCTCAGGGGCATGATG
TGACTGTCGCCCGTACATTTAGCCCATACATCCCCATGTATAATCATTTGCATCCATACATTTTGATGGC
CGCACGGCGCGAAGCAAAAATTACGGCACCTCGCTGCAGACCTGCGAGCAGGGAAACGCTCCCCTCACAG
ACGCGTTGAATTGTCCCCACGCCGCGCCCCTGTAGAGAAATATAAAAGGTTAGGATTTGCCACTGAGGTT
CTTCTTTCATATACTTCCTTTTAAAATCTTGCTAGGATACAGTTCTCACATCACATCCGAACATAAACAA
CCATGGGTAAAAAGCCTGAACTCACCGCGACGTCTGTCGAGAAGTTTCTGATCGAAAAGTTCGACAGCGT
CTCCGACCTGATGCAGCTCTCGGAGGGCGAAGAATCTCGTGCTTTCAGCTTCGATGTAGGAGGGCGTGGA
TATGTCCTGCGGGTAAATAGCTGCGCCGATGGTTTCTACAAAGATCGTTATGTTTATCGGCACTTTGCAT
CGGCCGCGCTCCCGATTCCGGAAGTGCTTGACATTGGGGAGTTCAGCGAGAGCCTGACCTATTGCATCTC
CCGCCGTGCACAGGGTGTCACGTTGCAAGACCTGCCTGAAACCGAACTGCCCGCTGTTCTGCAGCCGGTC
GCGGAGGCCATGGATGCGATCGCTGCGGCCGATCTTAGCCAGACGAGCGGGTTCGGCCCATTCGGACCGC
AAGGAATCGGTCAATACACTACATGGCGTGATTTCATATGCGCGATTGCTGATCCCCATGTGTATCACTG
GCAAACTGTGATGGACGACACCGTCAGTGCGTCCGTCGCGCAGGCTCTCGATGAGCTGATGCTTTGGGCC
GAGGACTGCCCCGAAGTCCGGCACCTCGTGCACGCGGATTTCGGCTCCAACAATGTCCTGACGGACAATG
GCCGCATAACAGCGGTCATTGACTGGAGCGAGGCGATGTTCGGGGATTCCCAATACGAGGTCGCCAACAT
CTTCTTCTGGAGGCCGTGGTTGGCTTGTATGGAGCAACAGACGCGCTACTTCGAGCGGAGGCATCCGGAG
CTTGCAGGATCGCCGCGGCTCCGGGCGTATATGCTCCGCATTGGTCTTGACCAACTCTATCAGAGCTTGG
TTGACGGCAATTTCGATGATGCAGCTTGGGCGCAGGGTCGATGCGACGCAATCGTCCGATCCGGAGCCGG
GACTGTCGGGCGTACACAAATCGCCCGCAGAAGCGCGGCCGTCTGGACCGATGGCTGTGTAGAAGTACTC
GCCGATAGTGGAAACCGACGCCCCAGCACTCGTCCGAGGGCAAAGGAATAATCAGTACTGACAATAAAAA
GATTCTTGTTTTCAAGAACTTGTCATTTGTATAGTTTTTTTATATTGTAGTTGTTCTATTTTAATCAAAT
GTTAGCGTGATTTATATTTTTTTTCGCCTCGACATCATCTGCCCAGATGCGAAGTTAAGTGCGCAGAAAG
TAATATCATGCGTCAATCGTATGTGAATGCTGGTCGCTATACTGCTATCGATGTGGCAGTGCGTCCAGCT
CAGTCAGACTCAGTCCTGGTGTCGTCAGCCTGTGAGCAAAAGGCCAGCAAAAGGCCAGGAACCGTAAAAA
GGCCGCGTTGCTGGCGTTTTTCCATAGGCTCCGCCCCCCTGACGAGCATCACAAAAATCGACGCTCAAGT
CAGAGGTGGCGAAACCCGACAGGACTATAAAGATACCAGGCGTTTCCCCCTGGAAGCTCCCTCGTGCGCT
CTCCTGTTCCGACCCTGCCGCTTACCGGATACCTGTCCGCCTTTCTCCCTTCGGGAAGCGTGGCGCTTTC
TCATAGCTCACGCTGTAGGTATCTCAGTTCGGTGTAGGTCGTTCGCTCCAAGCTGGGCTGTGTGCACGAA
CCCCCCGTTCAGCCCGACCGCTGCGCCTTATCCGGTAACTATCGTCTTGAGTCCAACCCGGTAAGACACG
ACTTATCGCCACTGGCAGCAGCCACTGGTAACAGGATTAGCAGAGCGAGGTATGTAGGCGGTGCTACAGA
GTTCTTGAAGTGGTGGCCTAACTACGGCTACACTAGAAGAACAGTATTTGGTATCTGCGCTCTGCTGAAG
CCAGTTACCTTCGGAAAAAGAGTTGGTAGCTCTTGATCCGGCAAACAAACCACCGCTGGTAGCGGTGGTT
TTTTTGTTTGCAAGCAGCAGATTACGCGCAGAAAAAAAGGATCTCAAGAAGATCCTTTGATCTTTTCTAC
GGGGTCTGACGCTCAGTGGAACGAAAACTCACGTTAAGGGATTTTGGTCATGAGATTATCAAAAAGGATC
TTCACCTAGATCCTTTTAAATTAAAAATGAAGTTTTAAATCAATCTAAAGTATATATGAGTAAACTTGGT
CTGACAGTTACCAATGCTTAATCAGTGAGGCACCTATCTCAGCGATCTGTCTATTTCGTTCATCCATAGT
TGCCTGACTCCCCGTCGTGTAGATAACTACGATACGGGAGGGCTTACCATCTGGCCCCAGTGCTGCAATG
ATACCGCGAGACCCACGCTCACCGGCTCCAGATTTATCAGCAATAAACCAGCCAGCCGGAAGGGCCGAGC
GCAGAAGTGGTCCTGCAACTTTATCCGCCTCCATCCAGTCTATTAATTGTTGCCGGGAAGCTAGAGTAAG
TAGTTCGCCAGTTAATAGTTTGCGCAACGTTGTTGCCATTGCTACAGGCATCGTGGTGTCACGCTCGTCG
TTTGGTATGGCTTCATTCAGCTCCGGTTCCCAACGATCAAGGCGAGTTACATGATCCCCCATGTTGTGCA
AAAAAGCGGTTAGCTCCTTCGGTCCTCCGATCGTTGTCAGAAGTAAGTTGGCCGCAGTGTTATCACTCAT
GGTTATGGCAGCACTGCATAATTCTCTTACTGTCATGCCATCCGTAAGATGCTTTTCTGTGACTGGTGAG
TACTCAACCAAGTCATTCTGAGAATAGTGTATGCGGCGACCGAGTTGCTCTTGCCCGGCGTCAATACGGG
ATAATACCGCGCCACATAGCAGAACTTTAAAAGTGCTCATCATTGGAAAACGTTCTTCGGGGCGAAAACT
CTCAAGGATCTTACCGCTGTTGAGATCCAGTTCGATGTAACCCACTCGTGCACCCAACTGATCTTCAGCA
TCTTTTACTTTCACCAGCGTTTCTGGGTGAGCAAAAACAGGAAGGCAAAATGCCGCAAAAAAGGGAATAA
GGGCGACACGGAAATGTTGAATACTCATACTCTTCCTTTTTCAATATTATTGAAGCATTTATCAGGGTTA
TTGTCTCATGAGCGGATACATATTTGAATGTATTTAGAAAAATAAACAAATAGGGGTTCCGCGCACATTT
CCCCGAAAAGTGCCACCTGATGCGGTGTGAAATACCGCACAGATGCGTAAGGAGAAAATACCGCATCAGG
GTCAGTCACAGTGGAGCCTAGCACTCACTCAGCGTGACGGCTCAGAGCAGAATTCACGAGCCAGAAATAG
TAACTTTTGCCTAAATCACAAATTGCAAAATTTAATTGCTTGCAAAAGGTCACATGCTTATAATCAACTT
TTTTAAAAATTTAAAATACTTTTTTATTTTTTATTTTTAAACATAAATGAAATAATTTATTTATTGTTTA
TGATTACCGAAACATAAAACCTGCTCAAGAAAAAGAAACTGTTTTGTCCTTGGAAAAAAAGCACTACCTA
GGAGCGGCCAAAATGCCGGCTTACATTTTATGTTAGCTGGTGGACTGACGCCAGAAAATGTTGGTGATGC
GCTTAGATTAAATGGCGTTATTGGTGTTGATGTAAGCGGAGGTGTGGAGACAAATGGTGTAAAAGACTCT
AACAAAATAGCAAATTTCGTCAAAAATGCTAAGAAATAGGTTATTACTGAGTAGTATTTATTTAAGTATT
GTTTGTGCACTTGCCTGCAAGCCTTTTGAAAAGCAAGCATAAAAGATCTAAACATAAAATCTGTAAAATA
ACAAGATGTAAAGATAATGCTAAATCATTTGGCTTTTTGATTGATTGTACAGGAAAATATACATCGCAGG
GGGTTGACTTTTACCATTTCACCGCAATGGAATTAAACTTGTTGAAGAGAATGTTCACAGGCGCATACGC
TACAATGACCCGATTCTTGCTAGCCGAATTCCAGTCAGGCTGCTAGCACCAGAGCTACGTGACCGCAGGA
CTAGCTCCAGCTGAGCGACACGCGAACAGGTGTAGAGTCAGTCGTGCTGCAAGGTCGCACTAATACGACT
CACTATAGGG
Features (pLannotate 1.2.2; 11 found; start..end, strand, type, name):
    187..855     +  CDS            mUkG: mUkG is a basic (constitutively fluorescent) green fluorescent protein published in 2008, derived from Sarcophyton sp.. It has moderate acid sensitivity.
    910..1099    +  terminator     CYC1 terminator: S. cerevisiae CYC1; transcription terminator for CYC1
   1339..2914    +  gene           hphMX6: yeast selectable marker conferring hygromycin resistance
   2717..2914    +  terminator     TEF terminator: Ashbya gossypii TEF terminator
   3029..3617    -  rep_origin     ori: high-copy-number ColE1/pMB1/pBR322/pUC origin of replication
   3788..4648    -  CDS            AmpR: β-lactamase; bla; confers resistance to ampicillin, carbenicillin, and related antibiotics
   4649..4753    -  promoter       AmpR promoter: bla
   4780..4830    +  misc_feature   bom (fragment): basis of mobility region from pBR322
   4959..5128    -  misc_feature   CEN4 (fragment): S. cerevisiae CEN4 centromere
   5129..5555    +  rep_origin     ARS1 (fragment): S. cerevisiae autonomously replicating sequence ARS1
   5661..5679    +  promoter       T7 promoter: promoter for bacteriophage T7 RNA polymerase
