[The description below was written by a language model from this plasmid's Addgene catalogue record and pLannotate feature annotations shown in this document.]
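Description:
YP9 is a yeast/E. coli shuttle vector built on the pRCVS6H backbone and designed to express a green fluorescent reporter from a synthetic yeast promoter, designated synthetic yeast promoter 9. In E. coli it is maintained through a ColE1/pUC-type origin and selected with ampicillin via the β-lactamase gene and its native promoter. The catalogue lists the plasmid as low copy, although the annotated origin is of the type usually described as high copy. In Saccharomyces cerevisiae, fragments of the CEN4 centromere and the ARS1 replication origin provide stable, centromeric (low-copy) episomal maintenance. The hphMX6 cassette, ending in the Ashbya gossypii TEF terminator, confers hygromycin resistance, so selection does not depend on an auxotrophic host background.

The payload is a single reporter cassette assembled by Gibson cloning. The catalogue calls the insert GFP of synthetic origin, while automated annotation of the roughly 5.7 kb sequence matches the open reading frame to mUkG, a constitutively fluorescent green protein derived from Sarcophyton. The exact identity of the fluorescent protein should therefore be checked against the sequence. The coding region is followed by the S. cerevisiae CYC1 terminator. The synthetic promoter itself is not annotated in the feature table, but it presumably lies in the unannotated stretch immediately upstream of the reporter. A T7 promoter sits just before this region across the plasmid junction, and the record does not state its role.

The construct appears to belong to a series of synthetic regulatory elements characterized by fluorescence output. It would typically be used to measure or benchmark the strength of this promoter in yeast, in work on expressing synthetic genetic elements across different hosts.
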