Addgene plasmid #199950: YP9
Purpose: Yeast/E coli shuttle vector expressing GFP from synthetic yeast promoter 9
Depositing lab: Farren Isaacs. Depositing organization: Yale University. Publication: Cross-kingdom expression of synthetic genetic elements promotes discovery of metabolites in the human microbiome. Patel JR, Oh J, Wang S, Crawford JM, Isaacs FJ. Cell. 2022 Apr 28;185(9):1487-1505.e14. doi: 10.1016/j.cell.2022.03.008. Epub 2022 Apr 1. PubMed 35366417.
Backbone
  Vector backbone: pRCVS6H
  Vector type: Yeast Expression
  Selectable markers: Hygromycin
Growth in bacteria
  Bacterial resistance: Ampicillin, 100 μg/mL
  Growth temperature: 37°C
  Growth strain: BL21
  Copy number: Low Copy
Gene/Insert
  Gene/Insert name: GFP
  Species: Synthetic
  Cloning method: Gibson Cloning
Terms and licenses: Academic/Nonprofit Terms; Industry Terms: Not Available to Industry
How to cite: YP9 was a gift from Farren Isaacs (Addgene plasmid # 199950 ; http://n2t.net/addgene:199950 ; RRID:Addgene_199950)
